>Addgene plasmid #159555 | R989-X28-636: His6-MBP-tev-G-Hs.KRAS4b(1-188) G12D | addgene full sequence | sequence record 313192 | Addgene NGS Result
ATCATGGAGATAATTAAAATGATAACCATCTCGCAAATAAATAAGTATTTTACTGTTTTCGTAACAGTTT
TGTAATAAAAAAACCTATAAATATTCCGGATTATTCATACCGTCCCACCATCGGGCGCGGATCACCATGG
GATCCCATCACCATCACCATCACGGCAAAATCGAAGAAGGTAAACTGGTAATCTGGATTAACGGCGATAA
AGGCTATAACGGTCTCGCTGAAGTCGGTAAGAAATTCGAGAAAGATACCGGAATTAAAGTCACCGTTGAG
CATCCGGATAAACTGGAAGAGAAATTCCCACAGGTTGCGGCAACTGGCGATGGCCCTGACATTATCTTCT
GGGCACACGACCGCTTTGGTGGCTACGCTCAATCTGGCCTGTTGGCTGAAATCACCCCGGACAAAGCGTT
CCAGGACAAGCTGTATCCGTTTACCTGGGATGCCGTACGTTACAACGGCAAGCTGATTGCTTACCCGATC
GCTGTTGAAGCGTTATCGCTGATTTATAACAAAGATCTGCTGCCGAACCCGCCAAAAACCTGGGAAGAGA
TCCCGGCGCTGGATAAAGAACTGAAAGCGAAAGGTAAGAGCGCGCTGATGTTCAACCTGCAAGAACCGTA
CTTCACCTGGCCGCTGATTGCTGCTGACGGGGGTTATGCGTTCAAGTATGAAAACGGCAAGTACGACATT
AAAGACGTGGGCGTGGATAACGCTGGCGCGAAAGCGGGTCTGACCTTCCTGGTTGACCTGATTAAAAACA
AACACATGAATGCAGACACCGATTACTCCATCGCAGAAGCTGCCTTTAATAAAGGCGAAACAGCGATGAC
CATCAACGGCCCGTGGGCATGGTCCAACATCGACACCAGCAAAGTGAATTATGGTGTAACGGTACTGCCG
ACCTTCAAGGGTCAACCATCCAAACCGTTCGTTGGCGTGCTGAGCGCAGGTATTAACGCTGCCAGTCCGA
ACAAAGAGCTGGCAAAAGAGTTCCTCGAAAACTATCTGCTGACTGATGAAGGTCTGGAAGCGGTTAATAA
AGACAAACCGCTGGGTGCCGTAGCGCTGAAGTCTTACGAGGAAGAGTTGGCGAAAGATCCACGTATTGCC
GCCACCATGGAAAACGCCCAGAAAGGTGAAATCATGCCGAACATCCCGCAGATGTCCGCTTTCTGGTATG
CCGTGCGTACTGCGGTGATCAACGCCGCCAGCGGTCGTCAGACTGTCGATGAAGCCCTGAAAGACGCGCA
GACTAATTCGGGATCCTCGATCACAAGTTTGTACAAAAAAGTTGGCGAAAACCTGTACTTCCAAGGCATG
ACTGAATATAAACTTGTGGTAGTTGGAGCTGATGGCGTAGGCAAGAGTGCCTTGACGATACAGCTAATTC
AGAATCATTTTGTGGACGAATATGATCCAACAATAGAGGATTCCTACAGGAAGCAAGTAGTAATTGATGG
AGAAACCTGTCTCTTGGATATTCTCGACACAGCAGGTCAAGAGGAGTACAGTGCAATGAGGGACCAGTAC
ATGAGGACTGGGGAGGGCTTTCTTTGTGTATTTGCCATAAATAATACTAAATCATTTGAAGATATTCACC
ATTATAGAGAACAAATTAAAAGAGTTAAGGACTCTGAAGATGTACCTATGGTCCTAGTAGGAAATAAATG
TGATTTGCCTTCTAGAACAGTAGACACAAAACAGGCTCAGGACTTAGCAAGAAGTTATGGAATTCCTTTT
ATTGAAACATCAGCAAAGACAAGACAGGGTGTTGATGATGCCTTCTATACATTAGTTCGAGAAATTCGAA
AACATAAAGAAAAGATGAGCAAAGATGGTAAAAAGAAGAAAAAGAAGTCAAAGACAAAGTGTGTAATTAT
GTAATCAACTTTCTTGTACAAAGTGGTGATCGAGCTAGCTAGAAGCTTGTCGAGAAGTACTAGAGGATCA
TAATCAGCCATACCACATTTGTAGAGGTTTTACTTGCTTTAAAAAACCTCCCACACCTCCCCCTGAACCT
GAAACATAAAATGAATGCAATTGTTGTTGTTAACTTGTTTATTGCAGCTTATAATGGTTACAAATAAAGC
AATAGCATCACAAATTTCACAAATAAAGCATTTTTTTCACTGCATTCTAGTTGTGGTTTGTCCAAACTCA
TCAATGTATCTTATCATGTCTGGATCTGATCACTGCTTGAGCCTAGGAGATCCGAACCAGATAAGTGAAA
TCTAGTTCCAAACTATTTTGTCATTTTTAATTTTCGTATTAGCTTACGACGCTACACCCAGTTCCCATCT
ATTTTGTCACTCTTCCCTAAATAATCCTTAAAAACTCCATTTCCACCCCTCCCAGTTCCCAACTATTTTG
TCCGCCCACAGCGGGGCATTTTTCTTCCTGTTATGTTTTTAATCAAACATCCTGCCAACTCCATGTGACA
AACCGTCATCTTCGGCTACTTTTTCTCTGTCACAGAATGAAAATTTTTCTGTCATCTCTTCGTTATTAAT
GTTTGTAATTGACTGAATATCAACGCTTATTTGCAGCCTGAATGGCGAATGGG
[124 nt withheld, positions 2574-2697]
C
[91 nt withheld, positions 2699-2789]
A
[49 nt withheld, positions 2791-2839]
CCTTTGACGTTGGAGTCCACGTTCTT
[37 nt withheld, positions 2866-2902]
ACCCTATCTCGGTCTATTCTTTTGATTTATAAGGGATTTTGCCGATTTCGGCCTATTGGTTAAAAAATGA
GCTGATTTAACAAAAATTTAACGCGAATTTTAACAAAATATTAACGCTTACAATTTAGGTGGCACTTTTC
GGGGAAATGTGCGCGGAACCCCTATTTGTTTATTTTTCTAAATACATTCAAATATGTATCCGCTCATGAG
ACAATAACCCTGATAAATGCTTCAATAATATTGAAAAAGGAAGAGTATGAGTATTCAACATTTCCGTGTC
GCCCTTATTCCCTTTTTTGCGGCATTTTGCCTTCCTGTTTTTGCTCACCCAGAAACGCTGGTGAAAGTAA
AAGATGCTGAAGATCAGTTGGGTGCACGAGTGGGTTACATCGAACTGGATCTCAACAGCGGTAAGATCCT
TGAGAGTTTTCGCCCCGAAGAACGTTTTCCAATGATGAGCACTTTTAAAGTTCTGCTATGTGGCGCGGTA
TTATCCCGTATTGACGCCGGGCAAGAGCAACTCGGTCGCCGCATACACTATTCTCAGAATGACTTGGTTG
AGTACTCACCAGTCACAGAAAAGCATCTTACGGATGGCATGACAGTAAGAGAATTATGCAGTGCTGCCAT
AACCATGAGTGATAACACTGCGGCCAACTTACTTCTGACAACGATCGGAGGACCGAAGGAGCTAACCGCT
TTTTTGCACAACATGGGGGATCATGTAACTCGCCTTGATCGTTGGGAACCGGAGCTGAATGAAGCCATAC
CAAACGACGAGCGTGACACCACGATGCCTGTAGCAATGGCAACAACGTTGCGCAAACTATTAACTGGCGA
ACTACTTACTCTAGCTTCCCGGCAACAATTAATAGACTGGATGGAGGCGGATAAAGTTGCAGGACCACTT
CTGCGCTCGGCCCTTCCGGCTGGCTGGTTTATTGCTGATAAATCTGGAGCCGGTGAGCGTGGGTCTCGCG
GTATCATTGCAGCACTGGGGCCAGATGGTAAGCCCTCCCGTATCGTAGTTATCTACACGACGGGGAGTCA
GGCAACTATGGATGAACGAAATAGACAGATCGCTGAGATAGGTGCCTCACTGATTAAGCATTGGTAACTG
TCAGACCAAGTTTACTCATATATACTTTAGATTGATTTAAAACTTCATTTTTAATTTAAAAGGATCTAGG
TGAAGATCCTTTTTGATAATCTCATGACCAAAATCCCTTAACGTGAGTTTTCGTTCCACTGAGCGTCAGA
CCCCGTAGAAAAGATCAAAGGATCTTCTTGAGATCCTTTTTTTCTGCGCGTAATCTGCTGCTTGCAAACA
AAAAAACCACCGCTACCAGCGGTGGTTTGTTTGCCGGATCAAGAGCTACCAACTCTTTTTCCGAAGGTAA
CTGGCTTCAGCAGAGCGCAGATACCAAATACTGTTCTTCTAGTGTAGCCGTAGTTAGGCCACCACTTCAA
GAACTCTGTAGCACCGCCTACATACCTCGCTCTGCTAATCCTGTTACCAGTGGCTGCTGCCAGTGGCGAT
AAGTCGTGTCTTACCGGGTTGGACTCAAGACGATAGTTACCGGATAAGGCGCAGCGGTCGGGCTGAACGG
GGGGTTCGTGCACACAGCCCAGCTTGGAGCGAACGACCTACACCGAACTGAGATACCTACAGCGTGAGCT
ATGAGAAAGCGCCACGCTTCCCGAAGGGAGAAAGGCGGACAGGTATCCGGTAAGCGGCAGGGTCGGAACA
GGAGAGCGCACGAGGGAGCTTCCAGGGGGAAACGCCTGGTATCTTTATAGTCCTGTCGGGTTTCGCCACC
TCTGACTTGAGCGTCGATTTTTGTGATGCTCGTCAGGGGGGCGGAGCCTATGGAAAAACGCCAGCAACGC
GGCCTTTTTACGGTTCCTGGCCTTTTGCTGGCCTTTTGCTCACATGTTCTTTCCTGCGTTATCCCCTGAT
TCTGTGGATAACCGTATTACCGCCTTTGAGTGAGCTGATACCGCTCGCCGCAGCCGAACGACCGAGCGCA
GCGAGTCAGTGAGCGAGGAAGCGGAAGAGCGCCTGATGCGGTATTTTCTCCTTACGCATCTGTGCGGTAT
TTCACACCGCATAGACCAGCCGCGTAACCTGGCAAAATCGGTTACGGTTGAGTAATAAATGGATGCCCTG
CGTAAGCGGGTGTGGGCGGACAATAAAGTCTTAAACTGAACAAAATAGATCTAAACTATGACAATAAAGT
CTTAAACTAGACAGAATAGTTGTAAACTGAAATCAGTCCAGTTATGCTGTGAAAAAGCATACTGGACTTT
TGTTATGGCTAAAGCAAACTCTTCATTTTCTGAAGTGCAAATTGCCCGTCGTATTAAAGAGGGGCGTGGC
CAAGGGCATGGTAAAGACTATATTCGCGGCGTTGTGACAATTTACCGAACAACTCCGCGGCCGGGAAGCC
GATCTCGGCTTGAACGAATTGTTAGGTGGCGGTACTTGGGTCGATATCAAAGTGCATCACTTCTTCCCGT
ATGCCCAACTTTGTATAGAGAGCCACTGCGGGATCGTCACCGTAATCTGCTTGCACGTAGATCACATAAG
CACCAAGCGCGTTGGCCTCATGCTTGAGGAGATTGATGAGCGCGGTGGCAATGCCCTGCCTCCGGTGCTC
GCCGGAGACTGCGAGATCATAGATATAGATCTCACTACGCGGCTGCTCAAACTTGGGCAGAACGTAAGCC
GCGAGAGCGCCAACAACCGCTTCTTGGTCGAAGGCAGCAAGCGCGATGAATGTCTTACTACGGAGCAAGT
TCCCGAGGTAATCGGAGTCCGGCTGATGTTGGGAGTAGGTGGCTACGTCTCCGAACTCACGACCGAAAAG
ATCAAGAGCAGCCCGCATGGATTTGACTTGGTCAGGGCCGAGCCTACATGTGCGAATGATGCCCATACTT
GAGCCACCTAACTTTGTTTTAGGGCGACTGCCCTGCTGCGTAACATCGTTGCTGCTGCGTAACATCGTTG
CTGCTCCATAACATCAAACATCGACCCACGGCGTAACGCGCTTGCTGCTTGGATGCCCGAGGCATAGACT
GTACAAAAAAACAGTCATAACAAGCCATGAAAACCGCCACTGCGCCGTTACCACCGCTGCGTTCGGTCAA
GGTTCTGGACCAGTTGCGTGAGCGCATACGCTACTTGCATTACAGTTTACGAACCGAACAGGCTTATGTC
AACTGGGTTCGTGCCTTCATCCGTTTCCACGGTGTGCGTCACCCGGCAACCTTGGGCAGCAGCGAAGTCG
AGGCATTTCTGTCCTGGCTGGCGAACGAGCGCAAGGTTTCGGTCTCCACGCATCGTCAGGCATTGGCGGC
CTTGCTGTTCTTCTACGGCAAGGTGCTGTGCACGGATCTGCCCTTGCTTCAGGAGATCGGTAGACCTCGG
CCGTCGCGGCGCTTGCCGGTGGTGCTGACCCCGGATGAAGTGGTTCGCATCCTCGGTTTTCTGGAAGGCG
AGCATCGTTTGTTCGCCCAGGACTCTAGCTATAGTTCTAGTGGTTGGCTACTCGAGATCCCGGGTGATCA
AGTCTTCGTCGAGTGATTGTAAATAAAATGTAATTTACAGTATAGTATTTTAATTAATATACAAATGATT
TGATAATAATTCTTATTTAACTATAATATATTGTGTTGGGTTGAATTAAAGGTCCGTATACTCCGGAATA
TTAATAG
Features (pLannotate 1.2.2; 21 found; start..end, strand, type, name):
      1..92      +  promoter       polyhedrin promoter: polh from Autographa californica; promoter for the baculovirus polyhedrin gene
    146..163     +  CDS            7xHis (fragment): 6xHis affinity tag
    167..1264    +  CDS            MBP: maltose binding protein from E. coli; malE (mutated); This version of the gene does not encode a signal sequence, so MBP will remain in the cytosol.
   1284..1301    +  protein_bind   attB1 (fragment): mutant version of attB; core recombination site for the Gateway® BP reaction BP Clonase™
   1307..1323    +  CDS            TEV site (fragment): tobacco etch virus (TEV) protease recognition and cleavage site
   1328..1894    +  CDS            K-Ras: human small GTPase proto-oncoprotein
   1899..1916    -  protein_bind   attB2 (fragment): mutant version of attB; core recombination site for the Gateway® BP reaction BP Clonase™
   1956..2039    +  CDS            large T antigen (fragment): large T antigen from SV40 (simian virus 40)
   2062..2196    +  polyA_signal   SV40 poly(A) signal: SV40 polyadenylation signal
   2225..2390    -  mobile_element Tn7L: mini-Tn7 element (left end of the Tn7 transposon) Tn7
   2553..2569    +  CDS            lacZα (fragment): LacZα fragment of β-galactosidase; lacZ fragment
   2574..3028    +  rep_origin     f1 ori (sequence partly withheld): f1 bacteriophage origin of replication; arrow indicates direction of (+) strand synthesis
   3054..3158    +  promoter       AmpR promoter: bla
   3159..4019    +  CDS            AmpR: β-lactamase; bla; confers resistance to ampicillin, carbenicillin, and related antibiotics
   4190..4778    +  rep_origin     ori: high-copy-number ColE1/pMB1/pBR322/pUC origin of replication
   4964..5015    -  misc_feature   bom (fragment): basis of mobility region from pBR322
   5083..5307    -  mobile_element Tn7R: mini-Tn7 element (right end of the Tn7 transposon) Tn7
   5374..5907    -  CDS            GmR: gentamycin acetyltransferase; aacC1; confers resistance to gentamycin
   6096..6124    -  promoter       Pc promoter: intI1 (promoter lies within the coding sequence); class 1 integron promoter
   6102..6494    -  CDS            YPR2_ECOLX: Protein predicted: Swiss-Prot protein existence level 4. From Escherichia coli.
   6487..6596    -  promoter       p10 promoter: baculovirus promoter for expression in insect cells
