[The description below was written by a language model from this plasmid's Addgene catalogue record and pLannotate feature annotations shown in this document.]
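Description:
R989-X28-636 is a baculovirus transfer plasmid for insect-cell expression, built by Gateway recombination into the pDest-636 destination backbone. It is maintained in E. coli as a high-copy plasmid through a ColE1/pUC-type origin and selected with ampicillin (β-lactamase); an f1 origin is also present. The expression cassette, together with a gentamicin acetyltransferase gene driven by the Pc integron promoter, sits between the Tn7L and Tn7R ends of a mini-Tn7 element. This is the arrangement used for site-specific transposition into a baculovirus bacmid, with gentamicin resistance marking the transposed segment. A p10 promoter is also annotated near the gentamicin cassette, but no coding sequence is recorded as being driven by it.

The payload is transcribed from the strong, very late polyhedrin promoter and terminated by an SV40 polyadenylation signal. It encodes an N-terminal His6 tag followed by a signal-sequence-free, cytosolic maltose-binding protein, an attB1 Gateway scar, a TEV protease cleavage site, and then human KRAS4b residues 1–188 carrying the oncogenic G12D substitution, with attB2 downstream. The His6 and MBP moieties aid solubility and affinity purification. As the "G" in the name indicates, TEV cleavage should release KRAS with a single extra glycine at its N terminus. The depositor notes that automated annotation mislabels the mutation as G12V, and the true change is G12D.

The construct is intended for producing recombinant KRAS4b G12D in insect cells. The associated publication concerns high-yield production of farnesylated and methylated KRAS4b for biophysical studies of prenylated protein–lipid interactions.
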