Addgene plasmid #159555: R989-X28-636: His6-MBP-tev-G-Hs.KRAS4b(1-188) G12D
Purpose: Baculovirus protein expression of His6-MBP-tev-G-Hs.KRAS4b(1-188) G12D
Depositing lab: Dominic Esposito. Depositing organization: National Cancer Institute (NCI). Publication: Farnesylated and methylated KRAS4b: high yield production of protein suitable for biophysical studies of prenylated protein-lipid interactions. Gillette WK, Esposito D, Abreu Blanco M, Alexander P, Bindu L, Bittner C, Chertov O, Frank PH, Grose C, Jones JE, Meng Z, Perkins S, Van Q, Ghirlando R, Fivash M, Nissley DV, McCormick F, Holderfield M, Stephen AG. Sci Rep. 2015 Nov 2;5:15916. doi: 10.1038/srep15916. PubMed 26522388.
Backbone
  Vector backbone: pDest-636
  Vector type: Insect Expression
Growth in bacteria
  Bacterial resistance: Ampicillin, 100 μg/mL
  Growth temperature: 37°C
  Growth strain: DH5alpha
  Copy number: High Copy
Gene/Insert
  Gene/Insert name: His6-MBP-tev-G-Hs.KRAS4b(1-188) G12D
  Species: H. sapiens (human)
  Mutation: G12D
  Entrez Gene: KRAS (a.k.a. 'C-K-RAS, C-K-RAS, CFC2, K-RAS2A, K-RAS2B, K-RAS4A, K-RAS4B, K-Ras, K-Ras 2, KI-RAS, KRAS1, KRAS2, NS, NS3, OES, RALD, RASK2, c-Ki-ras, c-Ki-ras2)
  Tag / fusion protein: His6-MBP-tev (N terminal on insert)
  Cloning method: Gateway Cloning
Terms and licenses: Academic/Nonprofit Terms; Industry Terms: Not Available to Industry
Depositor comments: The SnapGene automatic annotation of K-Ras mistakenly suggests there is a G12V mutation. The true mutation in the K-Ras sequence is G12D.
How to cite: R989-X28-636: His6-MBP-tev-G-Hs.KRAS4b(1-188) G12D was a gift from Dominic Esposito (Addgene plasmid # 159555 ; http://n2t.net/addgene:159555 ; RRID:Addgene_159555)
